Addgene plasmid #158718: pNHEJ-recX-sacB
Purpose: CRISPR-assisted-NHEJ system used for genome editing in Mycobacterium tuberculosis. Helper plasmid expresses NHEJ machinery of M. marinum and recX.
Depositing lab: Yi-Cheng Sun. Depositing organization: Peking Union Medical College, Chinese Academy of Medical Sciences. Publication: A CRISPR-Assisted Nonhomologous End-Joining Strategy for Efficient Genome Editing in Mycobacterium tuberculosis. Yan MY, Li SS, Ding XY, Guo XP, Jin Q, Sun YC. mBio. 2020 Jan 28;11(1). pii: mBio.02364-19. doi: 10.1128/mBio.02364-19. PubMed 31992616.
Backbone
  Vector backbone: custom design
  Vector type: Bacterial Expression
Growth in bacteria
  Bacterial resistance: Kanamycin, 50 μg/mL
  Growth temperature: 37°C
  Growth strain: DH5alpha
  Copy number: High Copy
Gene/Insert
  Gene/Insert name: recX (alt name: sacB)
  Species: M. marinum
  Promoter: Pmyc
  Cloning method: Gibson Cloning
  Sequencing primers: 5′ -
Terms and licenses: Academic/Nonprofit Terms; Industry Terms: Not Available to Industry
Depositor comments: 5' Cloning Site: KpnI (destroyed), 3' Cloning Site: KpnI (destroyed)
How to cite: pNHEJ-recX-sacB was a gift from Yi-Cheng Sun (Addgene plasmid # 158718 ; http://n2t.net/addgene:158718 ; RRID:Addgene_158718)
