[The description below was written by a language model from this plasmid's Addgene catalogue record and pLannotate feature annotations shown in this document.]
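Description:
pNHEJ-recX-sacB is a custom-designed bacterial expression plasmid of about 11.5 kb that serves as the helper component of a CRISPR-assisted non-homologous end-joining (NHEJ) system for genome editing in Mycobacterium tuberculosis. It is propagated in E. coli as a high-copy plasmid through a ColE1/pUC-type origin and is selected with kanamycin via the aph(3')-Ia aminoglycoside phosphotransferase gene, next to which lies a remnant of Tn903 transposon sequence. Neither feature table annotates a mycobacterial replication origin or integration element. Several kilobases between the E. coli origin and recX are essentially unannotated, so the record does not show how the plasmid is maintained in mycobacteria.

The payload consists of three DNA-repair genes. The annotated ligD and mku (Ku) reading frames encode the two-component bacterial NHEJ machinery, in which Ku binds linear double-stranded DNA ends and recruits and stimulates the LigD ligase. The annotation software matched these to M. tuberculosis homologues, but the catalogue entry states that the NHEJ machinery comes from M. marinum. The third gene, recX, encodes a RecA-binding inhibitor of recombination, and the catalogue lists Pmyc as its promoter. The promoters driving ligD and mku are not annotated. Supplying NHEJ factors while RecX dampens RecA-dependent homologous recombination would be expected to channel repair of CRISPR-induced double-strand breaks toward end joining, producing mutations at the target site. The nuclease and guide RNA are not on this plasmid and must be supplied separately.

A Bacillus subtilis sacB cassette with its native sacR promoter region encodes levansucrase, which makes cells sucrose-sensitive. This provides counterselection, presumably to cure the helper plasmid after editing. The repository-sequenced and depositor-supplied records differ by only a few nucleotides in length and show the same feature layout.
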