Features (pLannotate 1.2.2; 9 found; start..end, strand, type, name):
     46..861     +  CDS            KanR: aminoglycoside phosphotransferase; aph(3')-Ia; confers resistance to kanamycin in bacteria or G418 (Geneticin®) in eukaryotes
   1002..1175    +  CDS            TRA2_ECOLX (fragment): Protein predicted: Swiss-Prot protein existence level 4. Required for transposition of transposon Tn903. From Escherichia coli.
   1149..1594    +  promoter       sacB promoter: sacR; sacB promoter and control region
   1595..3016    +  CDS            SacB: secreted levansucrase that renders bacterial growth sensitive to sucrose; Bacillus subtilis sacB; negative selection marker
   3104..3692    +  rep_origin     ori: high-copy-number ColE1/pMB1/pBR322/pUC origin of replication
   5792..5896    +  CDS            Y4104_STRCO (fragment): Protein inferred from homology: Swiss-Prot protein existence level 3. From Streptomyces coelicolor (strain ATCC BAA-471 / A3(2) / M145).
   6116..6637    +  CDS            recX: RECX_MYCTU - Experimental evidence at protein level: Swiss-Prot protein existence level 1. Binds to RecA inhibiting ATP hydrolysis and the generation of heteroduplex DNA. It might act as an anti-recombinase to quell inappropriate recombinational repair during normal DNA metabolism. It is essential for cell survival. From Mycobacterium tuberculosis (strain ATCC 25618 / H37Rv).
   7002..9284    -  CDS            ligD: LIGD_MYCTU - Experimental evidence at protein level: Swiss-Prot protein existence level 1. In conjunction with endogenous or Mycobacterium phage Omega Ku (AC Q853W0) can reconstitute NHEJ in Saccharomyces cerevisiae. From Mycobacterium tuberculosis (strain ATCC 25618 / H37Rv).
  10417..11205   +  CDS            mku: KU_MYCTU - Experimental evidence at protein level: Swiss-Prot protein existence level 1. With LigD forms a non-homologous end joining (NHEJ) repair enzyme. Binds linear dsDNA with 5'- and 3'-overhangs but not closed circular dsDNA nor ssDNA. One dimer binds for every 30 bp. Recruits and stimulates the ligase activity of LigD but not of T4 ligase or a human ligase complex (LIG4/XRCC4). Attenuates the 3'- to 5'-exonuclease activity of LigD. Stimulates the template-directed addition of dNTPs by LigD on 5'-overhangs and nuclease activity on 3'-overhangs. From Mycobacterium tuberculosis (strain ATC
>Addgene plasmid #158718 | pNHEJ-recX-sacB | addgene full sequence | sequence record 321949 | Addgene NGS Result
ACAATAAAACTGTCTGCTTACATAAACAGTAATACAAGGGGTGTTATGAGCCATATTCAACGGGAAACGT
CTTGCTCGAGGCCGCGATTAAATTCCAACATGGATGCTGATTTATATGGGTATAAATGGGCTCGCGATAA
TGTCGGGCAATCAGGTGCGACAATCTATCGCTTGTATGGGAAGCCCCATGCGCCAGAGTTGTTTCTGAAA
CATGGCAAAGGTAGCGTTGCCAATGATGTTACAGATGAGATGGTCAGACTAAACTGGCTGACGGAATTTA
TGCCTCTTCCGACCATCAAGCATTTTATCCGTACTCCTGATGATGCATGGTTACTCACCACTGCGATCCC
CGGGAAAACAGCATTCCAGGTATTAGAAGAATATCCTGATTCAGGTGAAAATATTGTTGATGCGCTGGCA
GTGTTCCTGCGCCGGTTGCATTCGATTCCTGTTTGTAATTGTCCTTTTAACAGCGATCGCGTATTTCGTC
TCGCTCAGGCGCAATCACGAATGAATAACGGTTTGGTTGATGCGAGTGATTTTGATGACGAGCGTAATGG
CTGGCCTGTTGAACAAGTCTGGAAAGAAATGCATAATCTTTTGCCATTCTCACCGGATTCAGTCGTCACT
CATGGTGATTTCTCACTTGATAACCTTATTTTTGACGAGGGGAAATTAATAGGTTGTATTGATGTTGGAC
GAGTCGGAATCGCAGACCGATACCAGGATCTTGCCATCCTATGGAACTGCCTCGGTGAGTTTTCTCCTTC
ATTACAGAAACGGCTTTTTCAAAAATATGGTATTGATAATCCTGATATGAATAAATTGCAGTTTCATTTG
ATGCTCGATGAGTTTTTCTAATCAGAATTGGTTAATTGGTTGTAACACTGGCAGAGCATTACGCTGACTT
GACGGGACGGCGGCTTTGTTGAATAAATCGAACTTTTGCTGAGTTGAAGGATCAGATCACGCATCTTCCC
GACAACGCAGACCGTTCCGTGGCAAAGCAAAAGTTCAAAATCACCAACTGGTCCACCTACAACAAAGCTC
TCACCAACCGTGGCTCCCTCACTTTCTGGCTGGATGATGGGGCGATTCAGGCCTGGTATGAGTCAGCAAC
ACCTTCTTCACGAGGCAGACCTCACCATCACATATACCTGCCGTTCACTATTATTTAGTGAAATGAGATA
TTATGATATTTTCTGAATTGTGATTAAAAAGGCAACTTTATGCCCATGCAACAGAAACTATAAAAAATAC
AGAGAATGAAAAGAAACAGATAGATTTTTTAGTTCTTTAGGCCCGTAGTCTGCAAATCCTTTTATGATTT
TCTATCAAACAAAAGAGGAAAATAGACCAGTTGCAATCCAAACGAGAGTCTAATAGAATGAGGTCGAAAA
GTAAATCGCGCGGGTTTGTTACTGATAAAGCAGGCAAGACCTAAAATGTGTAAAGGGCAAAGTGTATACT
TTGGCGTCACCCCTTACATATTTTAGGTCTTTTTTTATTGTGCGTAACTAACTTGCCATCTTCAAACAGG
AGGGCTGGAAGAAGCAGACCGCTAACACAGTACATAAAAAAGGAGACATGAACGATGAACATCAAAAAGT
TTGTAAAACAAGCAACAGTATTAACCTTTACTACCGCACTGCTGGCAGGAGGCGCAACTCAAGCGTTTGC
GAAAGAAACGAACCAAAAGCCATATAAGGAAACATACGGCATTTCCCATATTACACGCCATGATATGCTG
CAAATCCCTGAACAGCAAAAAAATGAAAAATATCAAGTTCCTGAGTTCGATTCGTCCACAATTAAAAATA
TCTCTTCTGCAAAAGGCCTGGACGTTTGGGACAGCTGGCCATTACAAAACGCTGACGGCACTGTCGCAAA
CTATCACGGCTACCACATCGTCTTTGCATTAGCCGGAGATCCTAAAAATGCGGATGACACATCGATTTAC
ATGTTCTATCAAAAAGTCGGCGAAACTTCTATTGACAGCTGGAAAAACGCTGGCCGCGTCTTTAAAGACA
GCGACAAATTCGATGCAAATGATTCTATCCTAAAAGACCAAACACAAGAATGGTCAGGTTCAGCCACATT
TACATCTGACGGAAAAATCCGTTTATTCTACACTGATTTCTCCGGTAAACATTACGGCAAACAAACACTG
ACAACTGCACAAGTTAACGTATCAGCATCAGACAGCTCTTTGAACATCAACGGTGTAGAGGATTATAAAT
CAATCTTTGACGGTGACGGAAAAACGTATCAAAATGTACAGCAGTTCATCGATGAAGGCAACTACAGCTC
AGGCGACAACCATACGCTGAGAGATCCTCACTACGTAGAAGATAAAGGCCACAAATACTTAGTATTTGAA
GCAAACACTGGAACTGAAGATGGCTACCAAGGCGAAGAATCTTTATTTAACAAAGCATACTATGGCAAAA
GCACATCATTCTTCCGTCAAGAAAGTCAAAAACTTCTGCAAAGCGATAAAAAACGCACGGCTGAGTTAGC
AAACGGCGCTCTCGGTATGATTGAGCTAAACGATGATTACACACTGAAAAAAGTGATGAAACCGCTGATT
GCATCTAACACAGTAACAGATGAAATTGAACGCGCGAACGTCTTTAAAATGAACGGCAAATGGTACCTGT
TCACTGACTCCCGCGGATCAAAAATGACGATTGACGGCATTACGTCTAACGATATTTACATGCTTGGTTA
TGTTTCTAATTCTTTAACTGGCCCATACAAGCCGCTGAACAAAACTGGCCTTGTGTTAAAAATGGATCTT
GATCCTAACGATGTAACCTTTACTTACTCACACTTCGCTGTACCTCAAGCGAAAGGAAACAATGTCGTGA
TTACAAGCTATATGACAAACAGAGGATTCTACGCAGACAAACAATCAACGTTTGCGCCAAGCTTCCTGCT
GAACATCAAAGGCAAGAAAACATCTGTTGTCAAAGACAGCATCCTTGAACAAGGACAATTAACAGTTAAC
AAATAAAAACGCAAAAGAAAATGCCGATATTGACTACCGGAAGCAGTGTGTTCCATGAGCGTCAGACCCC
GTAGAAAAGATCAAAGGATCTTCTTGAGATCCTTTTTTTCTGCGCGTAATCTGCTGCTTGCAAACAAAAA
AACCACCGCTACCAGCGGTGGTTTGTTTGCCGGATCAAGAGCTACCAACTCTTTTTCCGAAGGTAACTGG
CTTCAGCAGAGCGCAGATACCAAATACTGTCCTTCTAGTGTAGCCGTAGTTAGGCCACCACTTCAAGAAC
TCTGTAGCACCGCCTACATACCTCGCTCTGCTAATCCTGTTACCAGTGGCTGCTGCCAGTGGCGATAAGT
CGTGTCTTACCGGGTTGGACTCAAGACGATAGTTACCGGATAAGGCGCAGCGGTCGGGCTGAACGGGGGG
TTCGTGCACACAGCCCAGCTTGGAGCGAACGACCTACACCGAACTGAGATACCTACAGCGTGAGCTATGA
GAAAGCGCCACGCTTCCCGAGGGGAGAAAGGCGGACAGGTATCCGGTAAGCGGCAGGGTCGGAACAGGAG
AGCGCACGAGGGAGCTTCCAGGGGGAAACGCCTGGTATCTTTATAGTCCTGTCGGGTTTCGCCACCTCTG
ACTTGAGCGTCGATTTTTGTGATGCTCGTCAGGGGGGCGGAGCCTATGGAAAAACGCCAGCAACGCGGCC
TTTTTACGGTTCCTGGCCTTTTGCTGGCCTTTTGCTCACATGTTCTTTCCTGCGTTATCCCCTGATTCTG
TGGATAACCGTATTACCGCCTTTGAGTGAGCTGATACCGCTCGCCGCAGCCGAACGACCGAGCGCAACGC
GTGAGCCCACCAGCTCCGTAAGTTCGGGCGCTGTGTGGCTCGTACCCGCGCATTCAGGCGGCAGGGGGTC
TAACGGGTCTAAGGCGGCGTGTACGGCCGCCACAGCGGCTCTCAGCGGCCCGGAAACGTCCTCGAAACGA
CGCATGTGTTCCTCCTGGTTGGTACAGGTGGTTGGGGGTGCTCGGCTGTCGCTGGTGTTCCACCACCAGG
GCTCGACGGGAGAGCGGGGGAGTGTGCAGTTGTGGGGTGGCCCCTCAGCGAAATATCTGACTTGGAGCTC
GTGTCGGACCATACACCGGTGATTAATCGTGGTCTACTACCAAGCGTGAGCCACGTCGCCGACGAATTTG
AGCAGCTCTGGCTGCCGTACTGGCCGCTGGCAAGCGACGATCTGCTCGAGGGGATCTACCGCCAAAGCCG
CGCGTCGGCCCTAGGCCGCCGGTACATCGAGGCGAACCCAACAGCGCTGGCAAACCTGCTGGTCGTGGAC
GTAGACCATCCAGACGCAGCGCTCCGAGCGCTCAGCGCCCGGGGGTCCCATCCGCTGCCCAACGCGATCG
TGGGCAATCGCGCCAACGGCCACGCACACGCAGTGTGGGCACTCAACGCCCCTGTTCCACGCACCGAATA
CGCGCGGCGTAAGCCGCTCGCATACATGGCGGCGTGCGCCGAAGGCCTTCGGCGCGCCGTCGATGGCGAC
CGCAGTTACTCAGGCCTCATGACCAAAAACCCCGGCCACATCGCCTGGGAAACGGAATGGCTCCACTCAG
ATCTCTACACACTCAGCCACATCGAGGCCGAGCTCGGCGCGAACATGCCACCGCCGCGCTGGCGTCAGCA
GACCACGTACAAAGCGGCTCCGACGCCGCTAGGGCGGAATTGCGCACTGTTCGATTCCGTCAGGTTGTGG
GCCTATCGTCCCGCCCTCATGCGGATCTACCTGCCGACCCGGAACGTGGACGGACTCGGCCGCGCGATCT
ATGCCGAGTGCCACGCGCGAAACGCCGAATTTCCGTGCAACGACGTGTGTCCCGGACCGCTACCGGACAG
CGAGGTCCGCGCCATCGCCAACAGCATTTGGCGTTGGATCACAACCAAGTCGCGCATTTGGGCGGACGGG
ATCGTGGTCTACGAGGCCACACTCAGTGCGCGCCAGTCGGCCATCTCGCGGAAGGGCGCAGCAGCGCGCA
CGGCGGCGAGCACAGTTGCGCGGCGCGCAAAGTCCGCGTCAGCCATGGAGGCATTGCTATGAGCGACGGC
TACAGCGACGGCTACAACCGGCAGCCGACTGTCCGCAAAAAGCGGCGCGTGACCGCCGCCGAAGGCGCTC
GAATCACCGGACTATCCGAACGCCACGTCGTCCGGCTCGTGGCGCAGGAACGCAGCGAGTGGCTCGCCGA
GCAGGCTGCACGCCGCGAACGCATCCGCGCCTATCACGACGACGAGGGCCACTCTTGGCCGCAAACGGCC
AAACATTTCGGGCTGCATCTGGACACCGTTAAGCGACTCGGCTATCGGGCGAGGAAAGAGCGTGCGGCAG
AACAGGAAGCGGCTCAAAAGGCCCACAACGAAGCCGACAATCCACCGCTGTTCTAACGCAATTGGGGAGC
GGGTGTCGCGGGGGTTCCGTGGGGGGTTCCGTTGCAACGGGTCGGACAGGTAAAAGTCCTGGTAGACGCT
AGTTTTCTGGTTTGGGCCATGCCTGTCTCGTTGCGTGTTTCGTTGCGCCCGTTTTGAATACCAGCCAGAC
GAGACGGGGTTCTACGAATCTTGGTCGATACCAAGCCATTTCCGCTGAATATCGGGGAGCTCACCGCCAG
AATCGGTGGTTGTGGTGATGTACGTGGCGAACTCCGTTGTAGTGCCTGTGGTGGCATCCGTGGCGCGGCC
GCGGTACGCAGTCGATCGTACGCTAGTTAACTACGTCGACAGAAATATTGGATCGTCGGCACCGTCACGG
CCGTGGGAGGCGGCACGATCCGCGACGTGATGATCGGCCGCATCCCCACGGTGCTGCGCAGTGAGCTCTA
CGCCATCCCGGCGTTGATCTGTGCGTTCGCACGCACAGGCCCGGTGTGAGAAGGGTCTCTGACGAGCGGG
AGAACCCACCCGGGGTGGGCGAGTTTGTCCTGCGTGTGCTCGGTCGAGTAGGCTCTGGGAGTACCCGTGT
GTACGACCAGCACGGCATACATCATTTCGACGCCGAGAGATTCGCCGCCCGAAATGAGCACGATCCGCAT
GCTTATAACAGAAAGGAGGTTAATAATGACGGTGTCCTGCCCGCCCCCGTCGACTTCTGAGCGCGAAGAG
CAGGCGCGGGCACTGTGCCTGCGCCTGCTCACCGCGCGATCCCGCACCCGCGCCGAGTTAGCCGGCCAGC
TGGCCAAGCGCGGCTACCCCGAAGACATCGGCAACCGGGTATTGGATCGGCTGGCCGCCGTTGGCCTGGT
GGATGACACCGACTTCGCCGAACAATGGGTTCAGTCCAGGCGGGCGAACGCAGCAAAGAGCAAGCGCGCG
TTGGCTGCCGAGCTGCACGCCAAGGGCGTCGACGACGACGTGATCACCACGGTGCTCGGGGGCATCGACG
CCGGTGCCGAACGGGGGCGGGCGGAAAAGCTGGTACGGGCCAGGCTGCGGCGGGAGGTGCTGATCGACGA
CGGCACCGACGAAGCGCGGGTGAGCCGCAGGCTGGTGGCGATGTTGGCGCGCCGTGGGTACGGCCAGACC
TTGGCGTGCGAGGTGGTTATCGCCGAGCTGGCCGCCGAGCGGGAGCGCCGACGCGTCTAATAACGCCGAA
AACCCCGCTTCGGCGGGGTTTTGCCGCGGTCTGCGTTGTCGGGAAGATTTAAAATAAAAAAGGGGACCTC
TAGGGTCCCCAAAAGCTTGGCGTGAATTCATAACGTACCCAAGAAGCACAGTGAGTCGCGGATCGATGGC
GGGCGCGGTATCGGCGCCGCCAACGTCACCTCGTCGAGAGCCACCACCTCACTCGGTGAGCGCAAGACGT
TTTCACCGGCTTCGCGTAATCCGTCGGCGCCGCGCTTGATCAAATCGAGCAGGGCGACTCCCGGCGCCAT
GGCGTAGATCGAACCGTCGGACAACACCCCGACACGCTCACCGTCCGCACTTCGATACGTCACCCATTTC
ATTCGCGCACCACCTCACTCGGGTTTTTGTCCGGGCGCAACCCACGCCAGCTGGATTGCCGCAATCGGTC
ATCGGGGGTCCACTCGCTATAGCGCACCTCCCCGACCAGCGTCGGCGCGACGAACGTAACACCCTTGGCC
TCGCGCGCCGGAAGCGCAGCGTCGAATGGGGATTCGTCGGTATGCAGCGGCGCCAGCGTCTTCTTGAGGT
TGGCCAGGTCACGTTCGGTGAAGCCGGTTCCAACACGGCCGGCGAAGTGCAAACCGCTCGGGCCGGGAAT
GCCCATGAGCAACGATCCAATCCCGCTGCTGCGCCCACCCTCCCCAACTCGCCAACCGCCGATGACGACT
TCCTGGGTGTTCCAGTGTTTGTCCTTGATCCACGCCGACGAGCGCCGCCCGGGTTGATAGCCGGAGTCGC
GGCGCTTGGCAATGACTCCCTCCCAACCGCGCTTGTGCGAGTAGGCCAGCGCCTCGGCGCCGTCACCGGG
CAACAACTCCGGAACGATCAGATTGCCCGCACTGCCCAGGGTTTCCAGTAGCTTGCGCCGGTCGCGGTAT
CTGGCCCGCAGTAGCGAGCGACCGTCCAGAAAGAGCAAGTCGAACGCCCAGAACTCGATGCGGGTGGCGC
GCACCCGGTTCTGCATCTCGTTGAAGCTGGGCACTCCGGAGGAGTCGAGGGCCACCAATTCCCCGTCGAG
CACCACGTGGTGATCAGCGAGATCGGCGGCCAATGAACGTAATTGGGGGTATTCCGCGGTGACGTCACGT
CCGCTGCGGGAGCGCAGTCGCAGCGCGCCATGGTCGGCTTCGACCAGCAGCCGGTAGCCGTCCCACTTGC
CTTCGAACGCCCACTGACCCGACTCGAGACCTGCCACCGAACCGTGGGAGGTGAGCATGGGCGCGAGGGT
GTCGAAATCGAAGGCCGTCTGGTCCTTCATGCGATGCGCCAGCCATTGGTCCCCGTTGGTCTGAATCAGC
GCGTACCGCCCCGAGATTCGACTGCCGTGCAGGTTGACAATCACCTCCCCCTTTTCCGAACCGTTTCTCG
AGTCGTCGCGGAACTTCTCGGTGTCATAGGTGCCGGAATCCCAGATGATCACCTTGCCGGCGCCGTACTC
CCCTTTCGGGATGTTGCCCTCGAACGTCGCGTATTCCAGCGGATGATCTTCGGTGTGCACGGCCAGGTGG
TTCACCGACGTGGTTTCCGGCAGGTTTTTCGGCACCGCCCATGACACCAGTACCCCATCACGCTCCAGCC
TGAAGTCGTAATGCAGACGGCGCGCGTGATGCTCTTGGATCACGAAGGTATTACCCTGCCCGACAACGGG
TCTGGCTCGGGGCACCGGCTCCGGCGTTTTCGACGCGTTGCGCATGCTGCGATATTTGAGCAGCCGGTCG
TCGCCGGGGAGGTCCGCGTCCAGCGCCGCAATCAGATCGCCATCGCGGGTGAGGCGGGCAAGCACCTCGT
CGTAGGTCAGCTGGCGCAGCCCCGGGTCGTCGAGCTCCTCCCAGCTGCGTGGTGCGGCGACGGTCGGTTG
TTCGCGCCCACGCAGCGAATACGGCGCGATGGTGGTCTTCGAACCGCTGTTTTGGCTCCAGTCCAGGAAC
ACTTTCCCGGCCCGCAGACTCTTGGTCATGGTCGCGGTGACCAACGCCGGCATCACCGTTTCCAGTTGCT
GCGCGACCCGTTTGGCCAACACCGTGGCGCCCTTGCTGCTCACCGGCTCGTCGAGCGGGGTGTAGAGGTG
CAGGCCCTTGCTACCGCTGGTGAGCGGGAGGGTACTCAGGCCGATGTCGGCGAGCAGATCGCGCACCGCC
CGCGCCACCTGCGCGAGTTGGGCCATCGTCACGCCCTCGCCCGGGTCCAGGTCGAACACCAATCGGGTGG
CCGGCCCGGGCGTGAGGATTTCGCCTTTCGACGTCCACTCGGCAACGAACCGCCACTGCGGGACGTGCAC
CTCGAGGGCGGCCTGTTGCGCGATCCAGGCCAGCCCGGTGGCGCTGTCGATGATCGGATAGGTCGTCGTT
CCCGACCGGTGCACCACGCTGGCACGCGGCAGCCAGTCCGGCGCCGACGACGCCAGCTGCTTTTCGAAAA
AGGACGCCTGATCGACGCCGTTGGGCCAGCGTTTGCGAGTCGCCGGGCGCCCGGCGATATGCGGGATCAT
CACCTCGGCGATGCCGGTGTAGTAACCGAAGACGTCAGACTTGGTGGTTCCGGTAGCCGGGTACAGCACC
TTGTCCGCGTTGGTCAGTGTCACCTGCGGACCATTCGCCTGTCCAGGAGGCCAGGCCTGCGCCGAACCCA
TATGGCCAACGTAACCTGTCGCCATGGCACGTGGGCTGGTGATCGGTGAAGCCCTGATCGACATCGTCGA
TGGGCCGGACCCGGCCGAGTATGTCGGGGGCAGCCCCCTCAACGTCGCGGTCGGACTGGCCAGATTGGGC
CGCGACGTCGATCTGCTGACCCACATCGGCCGCGACGCCCGCGGACGACGGATCGCCGAGTACATTGAAT
CCTCAGGTGTACAACTTGTTTCGGGAAGCCAGACGGCTGATCGGACGCCCACCGCGACGGCCAGGATCGG
CCCCGACGGCTCGGCCACCTACGCGTTCGACCTGGAATGGCAGATACCCGACACACCCCCCGTGGCGCCG
CCGCTTCTCGTGCACACCGGTTCCATCGCCGCCGCGCGGGAACCAGGATGCTTGGCGGTCGCGGCGCTGC
TCGACGCCTATCGGGCCGCGGCCACGGTGAGCTTCGATCCCAATGTGCGTCCGTCGCTGAGCGCCGACCC
GGACCTGACTCGGGAACGCATCCAACGCCTCGTCGAGCGCAGCGACATCATCAAGGCCAGTGCCGAAGAC
TTGCACTGGATCGACCCCACCCAGCCTCCGGAGCAGACCGCGCGGGCCTGGCTGGCCTGCGGCCCGGCGA
TTGTCGCGCTGACGTTGGGCGATCAGGGCGCAGTGGCGTTCTGCGCGGCCGGCCCGGCAAGTGTGCCCGC
CCAGCCGGTTCGCGTGGTCGATACCGTCGGCGCCGGAGACGCGTTCATGGCCGGTCTGCTCGACACGCTG
TGGGAGCAGGGATTGTTAGGTGCCGACCGGCGCACCGAGTTGCGCAAGATCGGCGTGTCGGCGCTGACCT
CTGCACTCGAAGTCGCGGCCCTGACCTCGGCGTTGACCGTTGCCCGTGCCGGCGCCGATCTGCCCTATCG
GGCCGACCTGCGGCAGTCGCGATGACCACCGCACGCCCGCAATCGGGCCCGGCGAGGGTGCACGAAATGC
CGCGTGATGCGGCGTGTCGCCGTGCCGACACGCACGCTCGCGAGCTGACCGGGGCTGGGGCAGGCAGCAG
GACTCCGGTGCCGCGGCGCACTGTTAACCGACCCGGGTTCTGGGCATACTGACTCCATGCGCTCCATCTG
GAAGGGTTCAATCGCTTTCGGGCTGGTGAATGTGCCGGTCAAGGTGTACAGCGCCACTCAGGACCACGAC
ATCAAGTTCCATCAGGTGCACGCCAAGGACAACGGACGCATCCGGTACAAGCGGGTATGCGAGGTCTGTG
GCGAGGTGGTCGAATACTCCGACCTGGCCCGCGCCTTCGAATCCGACGATGGCCAGATGGTGATCATCAA
CGACGACGACCTCGCCACGTTGCCCGAAGATCGCAGCCGCGAAATCGAGGTGCTGGAATTCGTCCCAGCC
GAAGAAGTCGATCCGATGATGATTGACCGCAGCTACTTCCTGGAGCCCGACTCGAAGTCCTCTAAATCGT
ATGTGCTGCTGGCCAAGACGCTCGCCGAGACGGAGCGGATGGCGATCGTGCATTTCACGCTGCGCAGCAA
GACGCGGCTGGCGGCGTTGCGGGTCAAGGACTTCGGCAAGCGCGAGGTCATGGTGGTGCATACCCTGTTG
TGGCCAGACGAGATCCGCGACCCGGATTTCCCGGTGCTGGACAAGGAGGTGGAGATCAAACCCGCGGAGC
TCAAGATGGCCGGCCAAGTGGTGGAGTCGATGGCAGACGACTTCAACCCGGACCGCTACCGCGACACCTA
TCAGGAGCAACTGCAGGAGCTGATCGACGCCAAACTCGAAGGCGGGGAAGCATTTACCGCCGAAGAACAA
CCCGCAGAGCTGGACGAGACCGAAGATGTCTCCGACCTGCTGGCCAAGCTGGAGGCGAGCGTGAAAGCGC
GTTCGGGCGACGGGAAGTCAGCGGCGAAGAAGAGCACCGCCGAAAAGGCGCCGGCCAAGAAGGCCCGGGC
CAAACAAGCTGCCAAGTCCTGACCAGCGCCCGACTTGTTCACATATGCTCGTCGTGCCGCCGAGAGGAGT
TTTTGCGTGAAGTCCAACCGATCTGGCGTCGTGCTCAGCCTGCTGCTCGCCAGCACATTGGCGTTGTCGG
CATGCGGAGGCCATTCCAGCAATACCTCGTCCACCTGACGTCGGGGGGGGGGGAAAGCCACGTTGTGTCT
CAAAATCTCTGATGTTACATTGCACAAGATAAAAATATATCATCATGA
