Features (pLannotate 1.2.2; 9 found; start..end, strand, type, name):
    134..949     +  CDS            KanR: aminoglycoside phosphotransferase; aph(3')-Ia; confers resistance to kanamycin in bacteria or G418 (Geneticin®) in eukaryotes
   1090..1263    +  CDS            TRA2_ECOLX (fragment): Protein predicted: Swiss-Prot protein existence level 4. Required for transposition of transposon Tn903. From Escherichia coli.
   1237..1682    +  promoter       sacB promoter: sacR; sacB promoter and control region
   1683..3104    +  CDS            SacB: secreted levansucrase that renders bacterial growth sensitive to sucrose; Bacillus subtilis sacB; negative selection marker
   3201..3789    +  rep_origin     ori: high-copy-number ColE1/pMB1/pBR322/pUC origin of replication
   5889..5993    +  CDS            Y4104_STRCO (fragment): Protein inferred from homology: Swiss-Prot protein existence level 3. From Streptomyces coelicolor (strain ATCC BAA-471 / A3(2) / M145).
   6213..6734    +  CDS            recX: RECX_MYCTU - Experimental evidence at protein level: Swiss-Prot protein existence level 1. Binds to RecA inhibiting ATP hydrolysis and the generation of heteroduplex DNA. It might act as an anti-recombinase to quell inappropriate recombinational repair during normal DNA metabolism. It is essential for cell survival. From Mycobacterium tuberculosis (strain ATCC 25618 / H37Rv).
   7099..9381    -  CDS            ligD: LIGD_MYCTU - Experimental evidence at protein level: Swiss-Prot protein existence level 1. In conjunction with endogenous or Mycobacterium phage Omega Ku (AC Q853W0) can reconstitute NHEJ in Saccharomyces cerevisiae. From Mycobacterium tuberculosis (strain ATCC 25618 / H37Rv).
  10514..11302   +  CDS            mku: KU_MYCTU - Experimental evidence at protein level: Swiss-Prot protein existence level 1. With LigD forms a non-homologous end joining (NHEJ) repair enzyme. Binds linear dsDNA with 5'- and 3'-overhangs but not closed circular dsDNA nor ssDNA. One dimer binds for every 30 bp. Recruits and stimulates the ligase activity of LigD but not of T4 ligase or a human ligase complex (LIG4/XRCC4). Attenuates the 3'- to 5'-exonuclease activity of LigD. Stimulates the template-directed addition of dNTPs by LigD on 5'-overhangs and nuclease activity on 3'-overhangs. From Mycobacterium tuberculosis (strain ATC
>Addgene plasmid #158718 | pNHEJ-recX-sacB | depositor full sequence | sequence record 322138 | pNHEJ-recX-sacB sequence 11537 bps
CCACCTGACGTCGGGGGGGGGGGAAAGCCACGTTGTGTCTCAAAATCTCTGATGTTACATTGCACAAGAT
AAAAATATATCATCATGAACAATAAAACTGTCTGCTTACATAAACAGTAATACAAGGGGTGTTATGAGCC
ATATTCAACGGGAAACGTCTTGCTCGAGGCCGCGATTAAATTCCAACATGGATGCTGATTTATATGGGTA
TAAATGGGCTCGCGATAATGTCGGGCAATCAGGTGCGACAATCTATCGCTTGTATGGGAAGCCCCATGCG
CCAGAGTTGTTTCTGAAACATGGCAAAGGTAGCGTTGCCAATGATGTTACAGATGAGATGGTCAGACTAA
ACTGGCTGACGGAATTTATGCCTCTTCCGACCATCAAGCATTTTATCCGTACTCCTGATGATGCATGGTT
ACTCACCACTGCGATCCCCGGGAAAACAGCATTCCAGGTATTAGAAGAATATCCTGATTCAGGTGAAAAT
ATTGTTGATGCGCTGGCAGTGTTCCTGCGCCGGTTGCATTCGATTCCTGTTTGTAATTGTCCTTTTAACA
GCGATCGCGTATTTCGTCTCGCTCAGGCGCAATCACGAATGAATAACGGTTTGGTTGATGCGAGTGATTT
TGATGACGAGCGTAATGGCTGGCCTGTTGAACAAGTCTGGAAAGAAATGCATAATCTTTTGCCATTCTCA
CCGGATTCAGTCGTCACTCATGGTGATTTCTCACTTGATAACCTTATTTTTGACGAGGGGAAATTAATAG
GTTGTATTGATGTTGGACGAGTCGGAATCGCAGACCGATACCAGGATCTTGCCATCCTATGGAACTGCCT
CGGTGAGTTTTCTCCTTCATTACAGAAACGGCTTTTTCAAAAATATGGTATTGATAATCCTGATATGAAT
AAATTGCAGTTTCATTTGATGCTCGATGAGTTTTTCTAATCAGAATTGGTTAATTGGTTGTAACACTGGC
AGAGCATTACGCTGACTTGACGGGACGGCGGCTTTGTTGAATAAATCGAACTTTTGCTGAGTTGAAGGAT
CAGATCACGCATCTTCCCGACAACGCAGACCGTTCCGTGGCAAAGCAAAAGTTCAAAATCACCAACTGGT
CCACCTACAACAAAGCTCTCACCAACCGTGGCTCCCTCACTTTCTGGCTGGATGATGGGGCGATTCAGGC
CTGGTATGAGTCAGCAACACCTTCTTCACGAGGCAGACCTCACCATCACATATACCTGCCGTTCACTATT
ATTTAGTGAAATGAGATATTATGATATTTTCTGAATTGTGATTAAAAAGGCAACTTTATGCCCATGCAAC
AGAAACTATAAAAAATACAGAGAATGAAAAGAAACAGATAGATTTTTTAGTTCTTTAGGCCCGTAGTCTG
CAAATCCTTTTATGATTTTCTATCAAACAAAAGAGGAAAATAGACCAGTTGCAATCCAAACGAGAGTCTA
ATAGAATGAGGTCGAAAAGTAAATCGCGCGGGTTTGTTACTGATAAAGCAGGCAAGACCTAAAATGTGTA
AAGGGCAAAGTGTATACTTTGGCGTCACCCCTTACATATTTTAGGTCTTTTTTTATTGTGCGTAACTAAC
TTGCCATCTTCAAACAGGAGGGCTGGAAGAAGCAGACCGCTAACACAGTACATAAAAAAGGAGACATGAA
CGATGAACATCAAAAAGTTTGCAAAACAAGCAACAGTATTAACCTTTACTACCGCACTGCTGGCAGGAGG
CGCAACTCAAGCGTTTGCGAAAGAAACGAACCAAAAGCCATATAAGGAAACATACGGCATTTCCCATATT
ACACGCCATGATATGCTGCAAATCCCTGAACAGCAAAAAAATGAAAAATATCAAGTTCCTGAATTCGATT
CGTCCACAATTAAAAATATCTCTTCTGCAAAAGGCCTGGACGTTTGGGACAGCTGGCCATTACAAAACGC
TGACGGCACTGTCGCAAACTATCACGGCTACCACATCGTCTTTGCATTAGCCGGAGATCCTAAAAATGCG
GATGACACATCGATTTACATGTTCTATCAAAAAGTCGGCGAAACTTCTATTGACAGCTGGAAAAACGCTG
GCCGCGTCTTTAAAGACAGCGACAAATTCGATGCAAATGATTCTATCCTAAAAGACCAAACACAAGAATG
GTCAGGTTCAGCCACATTTACATCTGACGGAAAAATCCGTTTATTCTACACTGATTTCTCCGGTAAACAT
TACGGCAAACAAACACTGACAACTGCACAAGTTAACGTATCAGCATCAGACAGCTCTTTGAACATCAACG
GTGTAGAGGATTATAAATCAATCTTTGACGGTGACGGAAAAACGTATCAAAATGTACAGCAGTTCATCGA
TGAAGGCAACTACAGCTCAGGCGACAACCATACGCTGAGAGATCCTCACTACGTAGAAGATAAAGGCCAC
AAATACTTAGTATTTGAAGCAAACACTGGAACTGAAGATGGCTACCAAGGCGAAGAATCTTTATTTAACA
AAGCATACTATGGCAAAAGCACATCATTCTTCCGTCAAGAAAGTCAAAAACTTCTGCAAAGCGATAAAAA
ACGCACGGCTGAGTTAGCAAACGGCGCTCTCGGTATGATTGAGCTAAACGATGATTACACACTGAAAAAA
GTGATGAAACCGCTGATTGCATCTAACACAGTAACAGATGAAATTGAACGCGCGAACGTCTTTAAAATGA
ACGGCAAATGGTACCTGTTCACTGACTCCCGCGGATCAAAAATGACGATTGACGGCATTACGTCTAACGA
TATTTACATGCTTGGTTATGTTTCTAATTCTTTAACTGGCCCATACAAGCCGCTGAACAAAACTGGCCTT
GTGTTAAAAATGGATCTTGATCCTAACGATGTAACCTTTACTTACTCACACTTCGCTGTACCTCAAGCGA
AAGGAAACAATGTCGTGATTACAAGCTATATGACAAACAGAGGATTCTACGCAGACAAACAATCAACGTT
TGCGCCAAGCTTCCTGCTGAACATCAAAGGCAAGAAAACATCTGTTGTCAAAGACAGCATCCTTGAACAA
GGACAATTAACAGTTAACAAATAAAAACGCAAAAGAAAATGCCGATNNCCGGTTTATTGACTACCGGAAG
CAGTGTGTTCCATGAGCGTCAGACCCCGTAGAAAAGATCAAAGGATCTTCTTGAGATCCTTTTTTTCTGC
GCGTAATCTGCTGCTTGCAAACAAAAAAACCACCGCTACCAGCGGTGGTTTGTTTGCCGGATCAAGAGCT
ACCAACTCTTTTTCCGAAGGTAACTGGCTTCAGCAGAGCGCAGATACCAAATACTGTCCTTCTAGTGTAG
CCGTAGTTAGGCCACCACTTCAAGAACTCTGTAGCACCGCCTACATACCTCGCTCTGCTAATCCTGTTAC
CAGTGGCTGCTGCCAGTGGCGATAAGTCGTGTCTTACCGGGTTGGACTCAAGACGATAGTTACCGGATAA
GGCGCAGCGGTCGGGCTGAACGGGGGGTTCGTGCACACAGCCCAGCTTGGAGCGAACGACCTACACCGAA
CTGAGATACCTACAGCGTGAGCTATGAGAAAGCGCCACGCTTCCCGAGGGGAGAAAGGCGGACAGGTATC
CGGTAAGCGGCAGGGTCGGAACAGGAGAGCGCACGAGGGAGCTTCCAGGGGGAAACGCCTGGTATCTTTA
TAGTCCTGTCGGGTTTCGCCACCTCTGACTTGAGCGTCGATTTTTGTGATGCTCGTCAGGGGGGCGGAGC
CTATGGAAAAACGCCAGCAACGCGGCCTTTTTACGGTTCCTGGCCTTTTGCTGGCCTTTTGCTCACATGT
TCTTTCCTGCGTTATCCCCTGATTCTGTGGATAACCGTATTACCGCCTTTGAGTGAGCTGATACCGCTCG
CCGCAGCCGAACGACCGAGCGCAACGCGTGAGCCCACCAGCTCCGTAAGTTCGGGCGCTGTGTGGCTCGT
ACCCGCGCATTCAGGCGGCAGGGGGTCTAACGGGTCTAAGGCGGCGTGTACGGCCGCCACAGCGGCTCTC
AGCGGCCCGGAAACGTCCTCGAAACGACGCATGTGTTCCTCCTGGTTGGTACAGGTGGTTGGGGGTGCTC
GGCTGTCGCTGGTGTTCCACCACCAGGGCTCGACGGGAGAGCGGGGGAGTGTGCAGTTGTGGGGTGGCCC
CTCAGCGAAATATCTGACTTGGAGCTCGTGTCGGACCATACACCGGTGATTAATCGTGGTCTACTACCAA
GCGTGAGCCACGTCGCCGACGAATTTGAGCAGCTCTGGCTGCCGTACTGGCCGCTGGCAAGCGACGATCT
GCTCGAGGGGATCTACCGCCAAAGCCGCGCGTCGGCCCTAGGCCGCCGGTACATCGAGGCGAACCCAACA
GCGCTGGCAAACCTGCTGGTCGTGGACGTAGACCATCCAGACGCAGCGCTCCGAGCGCTCAGCGCCCGGG
GGTCCCATCCGCTGCCCAACGCGATCGTGGGCAATCGCGCCAACGGCCACGCACACGCAGTGTGGGCACT
CAACGCCCCTGTTCCACGCACCGAATACGCGCGGCGTAAGCCGCTCGCATACATGGCGGCGTGCGCCGAA
GGCCTTCGGCGCGCCGTCGATGGCGACCGCAGTTACTCAGGCCTCATGACCAAAAACCCCGGCCACATCG
CCTGGGAAACGGAATGGCTCCACTCAGATCTCTACACACTCAGCCACATCGAGGCCGAGCTCGGCGCGAA
CATGCCACCGCCGCGCTGGCGTCAGCAGACCACGTACAAAGCGGCTCCGACGCCGCTAGGGCGGAATTGC
GCACTGTTCGATTCCGTCAGGTTGTGGGCCTATCGTCCCGCCCTCATGCGGATCTACCTGCCGACCCGGA
ACGTGGACGGACTCGGCCGCGCGATCTATGCCGAGTGCCACGCGCGAAACGCCGAATTTCCGTGCAACGA
CGTGTGTCCCGGACCGCTACCGGACAGCGAGGTCCGCGCCATCGCCAACAGCATTTGGCGTTGGATCACA
ACCAAGTCGCGCATTTGGGCGGACGGGATCGTGGTCTACGAGGCCACACTCAGTGCGCGCCAGTCGGCCA
TCTCGCGGAAGGGCGCAGCAGCGCGCACGGCGGCGAGCACAGTTGCGCGGCGCGCAAAGTCCGCGTCAGC
CATGGAGGCATTGCTATGAGCGACGGCTACAGCGACGGCTACAACCGGCAGCCGACTGTCCGCAAAAAGC
GGCGCGTGACCGCCGCCGAAGGCGCTCGAATCACCGGACTATCCGAACGCCACGTCGTCCGGCTCGTGGC
GCAGGAACGCAGCGAGTGGCTCGCCGAGCAGGCTGCACGCCGCGAACGCATCCGCGCCTATCACGACGAC
GAGGGCCACTCTTGGCCGCAAACGGCCAAACATTTCGGGCTGCATCTGGACACCGTTAAGCGACTCGGCT
ATCGGGCGAGGAAAGAGCGTGCGGCAGAACAGGAAGCGGCTCAAAAGGCCCACAACGAAGCCGACAATCC
ACCGCTGTTCTAACGCAATTGGGGAGCGGGTGTCGCGGGGGTTCCGTGGGGGGTTCCGTTGCAACGGGTC
GGACAGGTAAAAGTCCTGGTAGACGCTAGTTTTCTGGTTTGGGCCATGCCTGTCTCGTTGCGTGTTTCGT
TGCGCCCGTTTTGAATACCAGCCAGACGAGACGGGGTTCTACGAATCTTGGTCGATACCAAGCCATTTCC
GCTGAATATCGGGGAGCTCACCGCCAGAATCGGTGGTTGTGGTGATGTACGTGGCGAACTCCGTTGTAGT
GCCTGTGGTGGCATCCGTGGCGCGGCCGCGGTACGCAGTCGATCGTACGCTAGTTAACTACGTCGACAGA
AATATTGGATCGTCGGCACCGTCACGGCCGTGGGAGGCGGCACGATCCGCGACGTGATGATCGGCCGCAT
CCCCACGGTGCTGCGCAGTGAGCTCTACGCCATCCCGGCGTTGATCTGTGCGTTCGCACGCACAGGCCCG
GTGTGAGAAGGGTCTCTGACGAGCGGGAGAACCCACCCGGGGTGGGCGAGTTTGTCCTGCGTGTGCTCGG
TCGAGTAGGCTCTGGGAGTACCCGTGTGTACGACCAGCACGGCATACATCATTTCGACGCCGAGAGATTC
GCCGCCCGAAATGAGCACGATCCGCATGCTTATAACAGAAAGGAGGTTAATAATGACGGTGTCCTGCCCG
CCCCCGTCGACTTCTGAGCGCGAAGAGCAGGCGCGGGCACTGTGCCTGCGCCTGCTCACCGCGCGATCCC
GCACCCGCGCCGAGTTAGCCGGCCAGCTGGCCAAGCGCGGCTACCCCGAAGACATCGGCAACCGGGTATT
GGATCGGCTGGCCGCCGTTGGCCTGGTGGATGACACCGACTTCGCCGAACAATGGGTTCAGTCCAGGCGG
GCGAACGCAGCAAAGAGCAAGCGCGCGTTGGCTGCCGAGCTGCACGCCAAGGGCGTCGACGACGACGTGA
TCACCACGGTGCTCGGGGGCATCGACGCCGGTGCCGAACGGGGGCGGGCGGAAAAGCTGGTACGGGCCAG
GCTGCGGCGGGAGGTGCTGATCGACGACGGCACCGACGAAGCGCGGGTGAGCCGCAGGCTGGTGGCGATG
TTGGCGCGCCGTGGGTACGGCCAGACCTTGGCGTGCGAGGTGGTTATCGCCGAGCTGGCCGCCGAGCGGG
AGCGCCGACGCGTCTAATAACGCCGAAAACCCCGCTTCGGCGGGGTTTTGCCGCGGTCTGCGTTGTCGGG
AAGATTTAAAATAAAAAAGGGGACCTCTAGGGTCCCCAAAAGCTTGGCGTGAATTCATAACGTACCCAAG
AAGCACAGTGAGTCGCGGATCGATGGCGGGCGCGGTATCGGCGCCGCCAACGTCACCTCGTCGAGAGCCA
CCACCTCACTCGGTGAGCGCAAGACGTTTTCACCGGCTTCGCGTAATCCGTCGGCGCCGCGCTTGATCAA
ATCGAGCAGGGCGACTCCCGGCGCCATGGCGTAGATCGAACCGTCGGACAACACCCCGACACGCTCACCG
TCCGCACTTCGATACGTCACCCATTTCATTCGCGCACCACCTCACTCGGGTTTTTGTCCGGGCGCAACCC
ACGCCAGCTGGATTGCCGCAATCGGTCATCGGGGGTCCACTCGCTATAGCGCACCTCCCCGACCAGCGTC
GGCGCGACGAACGTAACACCCTTGGCCTCGCGCGCCGGAAGCGCAGCGTCGAATGGGGATTCGTCGGTAT
GCAGCGGCGCCAGCGTCTTCTTGAGGTTGGCCAGGTCACGTTCGGTGAAGCCGGTTCCAACACGGCCGGC
GAAGTGCAAACCGCTCGGGCCGGGAATGCCCATGAGCAACGATCCAATCCCGCTGCTGCGCCCACCCTCC
CCAACTCGCCAACCGCCGATGACGACTTCCTGGGTGTTCCAGTGTTTGTCCTTGATCCACGCCGACGAGC
GCCGCCCGGGTTGATAGCCGGAGTCGCGGCGCTTGGCAATGACTCCCTCCCAACCGCGCTTGTGCGAGTA
GGCCAGCGCCTCGGCGCCGTCACCGGGCAACAACTCCGGAACGATCAGATTGCCCGCACTGCCCAGGGTT
TCCAGTAGCTTGCGCCGGTCGCGGTATCTGGCCCGCAGTAGCGAGCGACCGTCCAGAAAGAGCAAGTCGA
ACGCCCAGAACTCGATGCGGGTGGCGCGCACCCGGTTCTGCATCTCGTTGAAGCTGGGCACTCCGGAGGA
GTCGAGGGCCACCAATTCCCCGTCGAGCACCACGTGGTGATCAGCGAGATCGGCGGCCAATGAACGTAAT
TGGGGGTATTCCGCGGTGACGTCACGTCCGCTGCGGGAGCGCAGTCGCAGCGCGCCATGGTCGGCTTCGA
CCAGCAGCCGGTAGCCGTCCCACTTGCCTTCGAACGCCCACTGACCCGACTCGAGACCTGCCACCGAACC
GTGGGAGGTGAGCATGGGCGCGAGGGTGTCGAAATCGAAGGCCGTCTGGTCCTTCATGCGATGCGCCAGC
CATTGGTCCCCGTTGGTCTGAATCAGCGCGTACCGCCCCGAGATTCGACTGCCGTGCAGGTTGACAATCA
CCTCCCCCTTTTCCGAACCGTTTCTCGAGTCGTCGCGGAACTTCTCGGTGTCATAGGTGCCGGAATCCCA
GATGATCACCTTGCCGGCGCCGTACTCCCCTTTCGGGATGTTGCCCTCGAACGTCGCGTATTCCAGCGGA
TGATCTTCGGTGTGCACGGCCAGGTGGTTCACCGACGTGGTTTCCGGCAGGTTTTTCGGCACCGCCCATG
ACACCAGTACCCCATCACGCTCCAGCCTGAAGTCGTAATGCAGACGGCGCGCGTGATGCTCTTGGATCAC
GAAGGTATTACCCTGCCCGACAACGGGTCTGGCTCGGGGCACCGGCTCCGGCGTTTTCGACGCGTTGCGC
ATGCTGCGATATTTGAGCAGCCGGTCGTCGCCGGGGAGGTCCGCGTCCAGCGCCGCAATCAGATCGCCAT
CGCGGGTGAGGCGGGCAAGCACCTCGTCGTAGGTCAGCTGGCGCAGCCCCGGGTCGTCGAGCTCCTCCCA
GCTGCGTGGTGCGGCGACGGTCGGTTGTTCGCGCCCACGCAGCGAATACGGCGCGATGGTGGTCTTCGAA
CCGCTGTTTTGGCTCCAGTCCAGGAACACTTTCCCGGCCCGCAGACTCTTGGTCATGGTCGCGGTGACCA
ACGCCGGCATCACCGTTTCCAGTTGCTGCGCGACCCGTTTGGCCAACACCGTGGCGCCCTTGCTGCTCAC
CGGCTCGTCGAGCGGGGTGTAGAGGTGCAGGCCCTTGCTACCGCTGGTGAGCGGGAGGGTACTCAGGCCG
ATGTCGGCGAGCAGATCGCGCACCGCCCGCGCCACCTGCGCGAGTTGGGCCATCGTCACGCCCTCGCCCG
GGTCCAGGTCGAACACCAATCGGGTGGCCGGCCCGGGCGTGAGGATTTCGCCTTTCGACGTCCACTCGGC
AACGAACCGCCACTGCGGGACGTGCACCTCGAGGGCGGCCTGTTGCGCGATCCAGGCCAGCCCGGTGGCG
CTGTCGATGATCGGATAGGTCGTCGTTCCCGACCGGTGCACCACGCTGGCACGCGGCAGCCAGTCCGGCG
CCGACGACGCCAGCTGCTTTTCGAAAAAGGACGCCTGATCGACGCCGTTGGGCCAGCGTTTGCGAGTCGC
CGGGCGCCCGGCGATATGCGGGATCATCACCTCGGCGATGCCGGTGTAGTAACCGAAGACGTCAGACTTG
GTGGTTCCGGTAGCCGGGTACAGCACCTTGTCCGCGTTGGTCAGTGTCACCTGCGGACCATTCGCCTGTC
CAGGAGGCCAGGCCTGCGCCGAACCCATATGGCCAACGTAACCTGTCGCCATGGCACGTGGGCTGGTGAT
CGGTGAAGCCCTGATCGACATCGTCGATGGGCCGGACCCGGCCGAGTATGTCGGGGGCAGCCCCCTCAAC
GTCGCGGTCGGACTGGCCAGATTGGGCCGCGACGTCGATCTGCTGACCCACATCGGCCGCGACGCCCGCG
GACGACGGATCGCCGAGTACATTGAATCCTCAGGTGTACAACTTGTTTCGGGAAGCCAGACGGCTGATCG
GACGCCCACCGCGACGGCCAGGATCGGCCCCGACGGCTCGGCCACCTACGCGTTCGACCTGGAATGGCAG
ATACCCGACACACCCCCCGTGGCGCCGCCGCTTCTCGTGCACACCGGTTCCATCGCCGCCGCGCGGGAAC
CAGGATGCTTGGCGGTCGCGGCGCTGCTCGACGCCTATCGGGCCGCGGCCACGGTGAGCTTCGATCCCAA
TGTGCGTCCGTCGCTGAGCGCCGACCCGGACCTGACTCGGGAACGCATCCAACGCCTCGTCGAGCGCAGC
GACATCATCAAGGCCAGTGCCGAAGACTTGCACTGGATCGACCCCACCCAGCCTCCGGAGCAGACCGCGC
GGGCCTGGCTGGCCTGCGGCCCGGCGATTGTCGCGCTGACGTTGGGCGATCAGGGCGCAGTGGCGTTCTG
CGCGGCCGGCCCGGCAAGTGTGCCCGCCCAGCCGGTTCGCGTGGTCGATACCGTCGGCGCCGGAGACGCG
TTCATGGCCGGTCTGCTCGACACGCTGTGGGAGCAGGGATTGTTAGGTGCCGACCGGCGCACCGAGTTGC
GCAAGATCGGCGTGTCGGCGCTGACCTCTGCACTCGAAGTCGCGGCCCTGACCTCGGCGTTGACCGTTGC
CCGTGCCGGCGCCGATCTGCCCTATCGGGCCGACCTGCGGCAGTCGCGATGACCACCGCACGCCCGCAAT
CGGGCCCGGCGAGGGTGCACGAAATGCCGCGTGATGCGGCGTGTCGCCGTGCCGACACGCACGCTCGCGA
GCTGACCGGGGCTGGGGCAGGCAGCAGGACTCCGGTGCCGCGGCGCACTGTTAACCGACCCGGGTTCTGG
GCATACTGACTCCATGCGCTCCATCTGGAAGGGTTCAATCGCTTTCGGGCTGGTGAATGTGCCGGTCAAG
GTGTACAGCGCCACTCAGGACCACGACATCAAGTTCCATCAGGTGCACGCCAAGGACAACGGACGCATCC
GGTACAAGCGGGTATGCGAGGTCTGTGGCGAGGTGGTCGAATACTCCGACCTGGCCCGCGCCTTCGAATC
CGACGATGGCCAGATGGTGATCATCAACGACGACGACCTCGCCACGTTGCCCGAAGATCGCAGCCGCGAA
ATCGAGGTGCTGGAATTCGTCCCAGCCGAAGAAGTCGATCCGATGATGATTGACCGCAGCTACTTCCTGG
AGCCCGACTCGAAGTCCTCTAAATCGTATGTGCTGCTGGCCAAGACGCTCGCCGAGACGGAGCGGATGGC
GATCGTGCATTTCACGCTGCGCAGCAAGACGCGGCTGGCGGCGTTGCGGGTCAAGGACTTCGGCAAGCGC
GAGGTCATGGTGGTGCATACCCTGTTGTGGCCAGACGAGATCCGCGACCCGGATTTCCCGGTGCTGGACA
AGGAGGTGGAGATCAAACCCGCGGAGCTCAAGATGGCCGGCCAAGTGGTGGAGTCGATGGCAGACGACTT
CAACCCGGACCGCTACCGCGACACCTATCAGGAGCAACTGCAGGAGCTGATCGACGCCAAACTCGAAGGC
GGGGAAGCATTTACCGCCGAAGAACAACCCGCAGAGCTGGACGAGACCGAAGATGTCTCCGACCTGCTGG
CCAAGCTGGAGGCGAGCGTGAAAGCGCGTTCGGGCGACGGGAAGTCAGCGGCGAAGAAGAGCACCGCCGA
AAAGGCGCCGGCCAAGAAGGCCCGGGCCAAACAAGCTGCCAAGTCCTGACCAGCGCCCGACTTGTTCACA
TATGCTCGTCGTGCCGCCGAGAGGAGTTTTTGCGTGAAGTCCAACCGATCTGGCGTCGTGCTCAGCCTGC
TGCTCGCCAGCACATTGGCGTTGTCGGCATGCGGAGGCCATTCCAGCAATACCTCGT
